Addgene plasmid #228156: SP_B6
Purpose: Plasmid contains the secretion signal peptide sequence of the human CREG1 gene for use in Combinatorial Golden Gate Assembly (BsaI restriction sites).
Depositing lab: Joseph Brock. Depositing organization: Australian National University. Publication: High-throughput optimisation of protein secretion in yeast via an engineered biosensor. Cleaver A, Luo R, Smith OB, Murphy L, Schwessinger B, Brock J. Trends Biotechnol. 2025 Apr;43(4):838-867. doi: 10.1016/j.tibtech.2024.11.010. Epub 2024 Dec 13. PubMed 39674781.
Backbone
  Vector backbone: pYTK001
  Backbone manufacturer: John Dueber, Addgene plasmid #65108
  Vector type: Synthetic Biology
Growth in bacteria
  Bacterial resistance: Chloramphenicol, 25 μg/mL
  Growth temperature: 37°C
  Growth strain: DH5alpha
  Copy number: High Copy
Gene/Insert
  Gene/Insert name: sp_O75629_CREG1_HUMAN:0-31 (alt name: Uniprot: O75629)
  Species: H. sapiens (human)
  Cloning method: Golden Gate
Terms and licenses: Academic/Nonprofit Terms; Industry Terms: Not Available to Industry
Depositor comments: Signal peptides direct recombinant protein secretion in yeast. Codon optimised for expression in S. cerevisiae. This part is designed for use with components from the MoClo Yeast Toolkit (Lee et al. 2015). This insert is a 3a* component, see Williams et al. 2024 for more detail.
How to cite: SP_B6 was a gift from Joseph Brock (Addgene plasmid # 228156 ; http://n2t.net/addgene:228156 ; RRID:Addgene_228156)
