[The description below was written by a language model from this plasmid's Addgene catalogue record and pLannotate feature annotations shown in this document.]
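Description:
SP_B6 is a small (about 1.8 kb) synthetic-biology part plasmid built on the pYTK001 entry vector of the MoClo Yeast Toolkit. It is a storage and donor vector rather than an expression construct. It is propagated in E. coli from a high-copy ColE1/pUC-type origin and selected with chloramphenicol through a cat gene driven by its native cat promoter, with a lambda t0 terminator lying downstream of that cassette. The feature table shows no yeast origin, yeast marker or promoter upstream of the insert, consistent with a plasmid that only carries a part for later assembly.

The payload is a short coding fragment corresponding to the N-terminal secretion signal peptide of human CREG1 (roughly the first 31 residues), codon optimised for Saccharomyces cerevisiae. According to the record, it is flanked by BsaI sites, which are not annotated in the feature table. Digestion with this type IIS enzyme releases the part with defined overhangs for Golden Gate assembly. The depositor classes it as a "3a*" component, which in the toolkit's scheme is an N-terminal coding position, so the signal peptide can be joined in frame ahead of a protein of interest and combined with toolkit promoters, terminators and yeast vector parts.

The part is intended for combinatorial Golden Gate assembly, presumably alongside other signal peptide parts, to direct recombinant proteins into the yeast secretory pathway. The associated work concerns high-throughput optimisation of protein secretion in yeast with an engineered biosensor.
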