Features (pLannotate 1.2.2; 5 found; start..end, strand, type, name):
     11..103     +  CDS            CREG1 (fragment): CREG1_HUMAN - Also known as CREG. Experimental evidence at protein level: Swiss-Prot protein existence level 1. May contribute to the transcriptional control of cell growth and differentiation. Antagonizes transcriptional activation and cellular transformation by the adenovirus E1A protein. The transcriptional control activity of cell growth requires interaction with IGF2R. From Homo sapiens (Human).
    123..157     -  terminator     lambda t0 terminator: minimal transcription terminator from phage lambda (Scholtissek and Grosse, 1987)
    231..887     -  CDS            cat: CAT_ECOLX - Experimental evidence at protein level: Swiss-Prot protein existence level 1. This enzyme is an effector of chloramphenicol resistance in bacteria. From Escherichia coli. This protein is used as a marker in many commonly used cloning vectors, such as pACYC184.
    888..985     -  promoter       cat promoter: promoter of the E. coli cat gene encoding chloramphenicol acetyltransferase
   1069..1657    +  rep_origin     ori: high-copy-number ColE1/pMB1/pBR322/pUC origin of replication
>Addgene plasmid #228156 | SP_B6 | addgene full sequence | sequence record 451642 | Addgene NGS Result
TCGGTCTCATATGGCGGGCTTGAGTAGGGGTAGCGCTAGAGCGCTTTTGGCTGCCCTTCTTGCATCTACT
CTGTTGGCTCTTCTTGTAAGCCCCGCGCGTGGAGCCCCTTGAGACCAGACCAATAAAAAACGCCCGGCGG
CAACCGAGCGTTCTGAACAAATCCAGATGGAGTTCTGAGGTCATTACTGGATCTATCAACAGGAGTCCAA
GCGAGCTCGATATCAAATTACGCCCCGCCCTGCCACTCATCGCAGTACTGTTGTAATTCATTAAGCATTC
TGCCGACATGGAAGCCATCACAAACGGCATGATGAACCTGAATCGCCAGCGGCATCAGCACCTTGTCGCC
TTGCGTATAATATTTGCCCATGGTGAAAACGGGGGCGAAGAAGTTGTCCATATTGGCCACGTTTAAATCA
AAACTGGTGAAACTCACCCAGGGATTGGCTGAAACGAAAAACATATTCTCAATAAACCCTTTAGGGAAAT
AGGCCAGGTTTTCACCGTAACACGCCACATCTTGCGAATATATGTGTAGAAACTGCCGGAAATCGTCGTG
GTATTCACTCCAGAGCGATGAAAACGTTTCAGTTTGCTCATGGAAAACGGTGTAACAAGGGTGAACACTA
TCCCATATCACCAGCTCACCGTCTTTCATTGCCATACGAAATTCCGGATGAGCATTCATCAGGCGGGCAA
GAATGTGAATAAAGGCCGGATAAAACTTGTGCTTATTTTTCTTTACGGTCTTTAAAAAGGCCGTAATATC
CAGCTGAACGGTCTGGTTATAGGTACATTGAGCAACTGACTGAAATGCCTCAAAATGTTCTTTACGATGC
CATTGGGATATATCAACGGTGGTATATCCAGTGATTTTTTTCTCCATTTTAGCTTCCTTAGCTCCTGAAA
ATCTCGATAACTCAAAAAATACGCCCGGTAGTGATCTTATTTCATTATGGTGAAAGTTGGAACCTCTTAC
GTGCCCGATCAATCATGACCAAAATCCCTTAACGTGAGTTTTCGTTCCACTGAGCGTCAGACCCCGTAGA
AAAGATCAAAGGATCTTCTTGAGATCCTTTTTTTCTGCGCGTAATCTGCTGCTTGCAAACAAAAAAACCA
CCGCTACCAGCGGTGGTTTGTTTGCCGGATCAAGAGCTACCAACTCTTTTTCCGAAGGTAACTGGCTTCA
GCAGAGCGCAGATACCAAATACTGTTCTTCTAGTGTAGCCGTAGTTAGGCCACCACTTCAAGAACTCTGT
AGCACCGCCTACATACCTCGCTCTGCTAATCCTGTTACCAGTGGCTGCTGCCAGTGGCGATAAGTCGTGT
CTTACCGGGTTGGACTCAAGACGATAGTTACCGGATAAGGCGCAGCGGTCGGGCTGAACGGGGGGTTCGT
GCACACAGCCCAGCTTGGAGCGAACGACCTACACCGAACTGAGATACCTACAGCGTGAGCTATGAGAAAG
CGCCACGCTTCCCGAAGGGAGAAAGGCGGACAGGTATCCGGTAAGCGGCAGGGTCGGAACAGGAGAGCGC
ACGAGGGAGCTTCCAGGGGGAAACGCCTGGTATCTTTATAGTCCTGTCGGGTTTCGCCACCTCTGACTTG
AGCGTCGATTTTTGTGATGCTCGTCAGGGGGGCGGAGCCTATGGAAAAACGCCAGCAACGCGGCCTTTTT
ACGGTTCCTGGCCTTTTGCTGGCCTTTTGCTCACATGTTCTTTCCTGCGTTATCCCCTGATTCTGTGGAT
AACCGTAG
